>Addgene plasmid #36717 | TAL2282 | depositor partial sequence | sequence record 45910 | TAL2282 sequence 1436 bps
GAACCTGACCCCAGACCAGGTAGTCGCAATCGCGTCACATGACGGGGGAAAGCAAGCCCTGGAAACCGTG
CAAAGGTTGTTGCCGGTCCTTTGTCAAGACCACGGCCTTACACCGGAGCAAGTCGTGGCCATTGCAAGCA
ACATCGGTGGCAAACAGGCTCTTGAGACGGTTCAGAGACTTCTCCCAGTTCTCTGTCAAGCCCACGGGCT
GACTCCCGATCAAGTTGTAGCGATTGCGTCGCATGACGGAGGGAAACAAGCATTGGAGACTGTCCAACGG
CTCCTTCCCGTGTTGTGTCAAGCCCACGGTTTGACGCCTGCACAAGTGGTCGCCATCGCCTCCAATATTG
GCGGTAAGCAGGCGCTGGAAACAGTACAGCGCCTGCTGCCTGTACTGTGCCAGGATCATGGACTGACCCC
AGACCAGGTAGTCGCAATCGCGTCACATGACGGGGGAAAGCAAGCCCTGGAAACCGTGCAAAGGTTGTTG
CCGGTCCTTTGTCAAGACCACGGCCTTACACCGGAGCAAGTCGTGGCCATTGCAAATAATAACGGTGGCA
AACAGGCTCTTGAGACGGTTCAGAGACTTCTCCCAGTTCTCTGTCAAGCCCACGGGCTGACTCCCGATCA
AGTTGTAGCGATTGCGAATAACAATGGAGGGAAACAAGCATTGGAGACTGTCCAACGGCTCCTTCCCGTG
TTGTGTCAAGCCCACGGTTTGACGCCTGCACAAGTGGTCGCCATCGCCTCCAATATTGGCGGTAAGCAGG
CGCTGGAAACAGTACAGCGCCTGCTGCCTGTACTGTGCCAGGATCATGGACTGACCCCAGACCAGGTAGT
CGCAATCGCGAACAATAATGGGGGAAAGCAAGCCCTGGAAACCGTGCAAAGGTTGTTGCCGGTCCTTTGT
CAAGACCACGGCCTTACACCGGAGCAAGTCGTGGCCATTGCAAATAATAACGGTGGCAAACAGGCTCTTG
AGACGGTTCAGAGACTTCTCCCAGTTCTCTGTCAAGCCCACGGGCTGACTCCCGATCAAGTTGTAGCGAT
TGCGTCGAACATTGGAGGGAAACAAGCATTGGAGACTGTCCAACGGCTCCTTCCCGTGTTGTGTCAAGCC
CACGGTTTGACGCCTGCACAAGTGGTCGCCATCGCCAGCCATGATGGCGGTAAGCAGGCGCTGGAAACAG
TACAGCGCCTGCTGCCTGTACTGTGCCAGGATCATGGACTGACCCCAGACCAGGTAGTCGCAATCGCGAA
CAATAATGGGGGAAAGCAAGCCCTGGAAACCGTGCAAAGGTTGTTGCCGGTCCTTTGTCAAGACCACGGC
CTTACACCGGAGCAAGTCGTGGCCATTGCATCCCACGACGGTGGCAAACAGGCTCTTGAGACGGTTCAGA
GACTTCTCCCAGTTCTCTGTCAAGCCCACGGGCTGA
