>Addgene plasmid #36717 | TAL2282 | addgene partial sequence | sequence record 47999 | CMV-F 5'-CGCAAATGGGCGGTAGGCGTG-3'
ACTAGAGAACCCACTGCTTACTGGCTTATCGAAATTAATACGACTCACTATAGGGAGACCCAAGCTGGCT
AGCACCATGGACTACAAAGACCATGACGGTGATTATAAAGATCATGACATCGATTACAAGGATGACGATG
ACAAGATGGCCCCCAAGAAGAAGAGGAAGGTGGGCATTCACCGCGGGGTACCTATGGTGGACTTGAGGAC
ACTCGGTTATTCGCAACAGCAACAGGAGAAAATCAAGCCTAAGGTCAGGAGCACCGTCGCGCAACACCAC
GAGGCGCTTGTGGGGCATGGCTTCACTCATGCGCATATTGTCGCGCTTTCACAGCACCCTGCGGCGCTTG
GGACGGTGGCTGTCAAATACCAAGATATGATTGCGGCCCTGCCCGAAGCCACGCACGAGGCAATTGTAGG
GGTCGGTAAACAGTGGTCGGGAGCGCGAGCACTTGAGGCGCTGCTGACTGTGGCGGGTGAGCTTAGGGGG
CCTCCGCTCCAGCTCGACACCGGGCAGCTGCTGAAGATCGCGAAGAGAGGGGGAGTAACAGCGGTAGAGG
CAGTGCACGCCTGGCGCAATGCGCTCACCGGGGCCCCCTTGAACCTGACCCCAGACCAGGTAGTCGCAAT
CGCGTCACATGACGGGGGAAAGCAAGCCCTGGAAACCGTGCAAAGGTTGTTGCCGGTCCTTTGTCAAGAC
CACGGCCTTACACCGGAGCAAGTCGTGGCCATTGCAAGCAACATCGGTGGCAAACAGGCTCTTGAGACGG
TTCAGAGACTTCTCCCAGTTCTCTGTCAAGCCCACGGGCTGACTCCCGATCAAGTTGTAGCGATTGCGTC
GCATGACGGAGGGAAACAAGCAT
