[The description below was written by a language model from this plasmid's Addgene catalogue record.]
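Description:
TAL2282 is a mammalian expression plasmid encoding the left monomer of a TALEN pair directed against the human DDB2 gene (also known as XPE or UV-DDB2). It is built on the JDS74 TALEN expression backbone (about 6.4 kb without insert), into which a roughly 1.4 kb array of TAL effector repeats was cloned through BsmBI sites that were destroyed in the process. This repeat array, produced by the FLASH assembly method, specifies DNA recognition. The insert is therefore an engineered DNA-binding domain aimed at a site in DDB2, not the DDB2 coding sequence itself. The backbone supplies the flanking parts of the fusion protein: an N-terminal 3X Flag tag for detection and a C-terminal wild-type FokI nuclease domain.

Expression in mammalian cells is driven by the CMV promoter. The vector type also lists a T7 promoter, which allows in vitro transcription of TALEN mRNA. The use of a BGH reverse sequencing primer suggests a BGH polyadenylation region downstream of the coding sequence, although the record does not list it as a feature. The plasmid is maintained in E. coli at high copy under ampicillin selection; the origin of replication is not stated.

Because FokI cleaves only as a dimer, this left TALEN is meant to be co-delivered with a matching right-hand TALEN that binds the opposite strand nearby. The two nuclease domains then pair across the spacer and make a double-strand break in DDB2. Repair of that break enables targeted gene disruption or editing in human cells. The depositor advises confirming the plasmid by diagnostic restriction digest before use, a sensible precaution given the repetitive nature of TAL arrays.
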