Addgene plasmid #36717: TAL2282
Depositing lab: Keith Joung. Depositing organization: Massachusetts General Hospital. Publication: FLASH assembly of TALENs for high-throughput genome editing. Reyon D, Tsai SQ, Khayter C, Foden JA, Sander JD, Joung JK. Nat Biotechnol. 2012 Apr 8. doi: 10.1038/nbt.2170. PubMed 22484455.
Backbone
  Vector backbone: JDS74
  Backbone manufacturer: Joung lab (Addgene Plasmid # 32288)
  Backbone size w/o insert (bp): 6447
  Vector type: Mammalian, T7 for in vitro mRNA synthesis
Growth in bacteria
  Bacterial resistance: Ampicillin, 100 μg/mL
  Growth temperature: 37°C
  Growth strain: XL1 Blue
  Copy number: High Copy
Gene/Insert
  Gene/Insert name: DDB2-TALEN_Left (alt name: DDB2)
  Species: H. sapiens (human)
  Insert size (bp): 1436
  GenBank ID: NM_001300734.1
  Entrez Gene: DDB2 (a.k.a. DDBB, UV-DDB2, XPE)
  Promoter: CMV
  Tag / fusion protein: 3X Flag (N terminal on backbone); WT FOKI (C terminal on backbone)
  Cloning method: Restriction Enzyme; 5′ cloning site BsmBI (destroyed during cloning); 3′ cloning site BsmBI (destroyed during cloning)
  Sequencing primers: 5′ CMV-F; 3′ BGH-rev
Terms and licenses: Academic/Nonprofit Terms; Industry Terms: Not Available to Industry
Depositor comments: Target binding site: TCACACGGAGGACGCG It is strongly recommended that users perform a diagnostic digest to verify this plasmid prior to use. For example, a double digest of the plasmid with BamHI and KpnI should result in two bands at 2.2kb and 5.9kb.
How to cite: TAL2282 was a gift from Keith Joung (Addgene plasmid # 36717 ; http://n2t.net/addgene:36717 ; RRID:Addgene_36717)
